>Addgene plasmid #245095 | Circuit C53 | addgene full sequence | sequence record 486054 | Addgene NGS Result
GCGAAAAAACCCCGCCGAAGCGGGGTTTTTTGCGTACTAGAGTTATTAACCGGTGACTTCCCAGACCTGG
CCGTCAACGGTGAACTTGCCTCCCAGGATCGGGACGATCTCAGCCTTGACATGCTTGCCGTCGACCGTGA
GCATCCCGAAGCCCATCTGCCAGTTCCCGGCTCCGCCCTTTAGATAGTTGGCCTTCTTCATGTCCATCAG
GTGCCCGACTTCCATGCCGGTGACGGTCTTGCGCACCGAGCCGCCGTACCCGAACGAGTGCGAGACGACA
GCCTGCCGGTGCGTGTGGCCGCAGACCACGGACTTGCCGAACTTCTTGGCACCGTTGAGCGCTGTCGATC
CGGCGATCTGGGATAGCGTCATCTTGCCCATGTGCCCGTGAGTGGAGATCCAGCCCGGAGCGATGTCGTA
GAAGTCAGGCAGCAGCTCCACACCGAACCCGTCGAAGTCGAGCAGCACGTCGATGTCGAAAGCGTGCGTA
CCCTCCAGGGCCGGTGCGTTCTTGGCCAGGTACTCGCGGGCTCGCAGATCGTGGTTGCCCTCGTGCATCC
CGATCCAGCCGTCGTAGACCTTGCGCAGCGGCTCCATCAGGTTCTTCTTGGCGTAGTCCGCGTCGCGGTA
CACCGAGCCCTCGAACTCGCCCTTGGTTCCCCGGTTCCAGCGCGAGGGCTGCGGCAGGTCTAGGACGTCA
CCGATATGTACCACGCCGTACGGCTGGACATCCCCGATGAAGCGGATGACCGCTTGCATCTCTTTGCGCG
CCTCGAAAGGCAACTGAGTATCGGGTAGAAAGACGATACGCTGAGTGCCGGCCATCTAGTATTTCTCCTC
TTTTACTAGAGTTATTAAGCACCGGTGGAGTGACGACCTTCAGCACGTTCGTACTGTTCAACGATGGTGT
AGTCTTCGTTGTGGGAGGTGATGTCCAGTTTGATGTCGGTTTTGTAAGCACCCGGCAGCTGAACCGGTTT
TTTAGCCATGTAGGTGGTTTTAACTTCAGCGTCGTAGTGACCACCGTCTTTCAGTTTCAGACGCATTTTG
ATTTCACCTTTCAGAGCACCGTCTTCCGGGTACATACGTTCGGTGGAAGCTTCCCAACCCATGGTTTTTT
TCTGCATAACCGGACCGTCGTACGGGAAGTTGGTACCACGCAGTTTAACTTTGTAGATGAACTCACCGTC
TTGCAGGGAGGAGTCCTGGGTAACGGTAACAACACCACCGTCTTCGAAGTTCATAACACGTTCCCATTTG
AAACCTTCCGGGAAGGACAGTTTCAGGTAGTCCGGGATGTCAGCCGGGTGTTTAACGTAAGCTTTGGAAC
CGTACTGGAACTGCGGGGACAGGATGTCCCAAGCGAACGGCAGCGGACCACCTTTGGTAACTTTCAGTTT
AGCGGTCTGGGTACCTTCGTACGGACGACCTTCACCTTCACCTTCGATTTCGAACTCGTGACCGTTAACG
GAACCTTCCATACGAACTTTGAAACGCATGAACTCTTTGATAACGTCTTCGGAGGAAGCCATCTAGTATT
TCTCCTCTTTTACTAGAGCGGCCGGCTTGTCGACGACGGCGCACTCAGTGGTGTACGGTACAAACCCCGA
CAATAGCGAGGAGGTAAATTGTAAGCTTTAGGGAAACGACATTTACTGACGCGACTTTCTCAAAGCTAGG
GTGTTGGCCTGAACTGTACGCTTGGAGTTGTAGGACAGACATAAAAGTATCAGATACGCACACTAACCAT
CTGCTAGCCCAAAAAAACGGTATGGAGAAACAGTAGAGAGTTGCGATAAAAAGCGTCAGGTAGGATCCGC
TAATCTTATGGACTATCTTGCTATGGCATAGCAAAGTGTGACGCCGTGCAAATAATCAATGTCTCTAGTA
CCAGGCATCAAATAAAACGAAAGGCTCAGTCGAAAGACTGGGCCTTTCGTTTTATCTGTTGTTTGTCGGT
GAACGCTCTCTACTAGAGTCACACTGGCTCACCTTCGGGTGGGCCTTTCTGCGTTTATAGCCCGGATGAT
CCTGACGACGGAGTGCGCGGTGGTTGACCAGACAAACCACGACTACTAGAGTTTACGGCTAGCTCAGTCC
TAGGTATAGTGCTAGCTACTAGAGAAAGAGGAGAAATACTAGATGCGTAAAGGAGAAGAACTTTTCACTG
GAGTTGTCCCAATTCTTGTTGAATTAGATGGTGATGTTAATGGGCACAAATTTTCTGTCAGTGGAGAGGG
TGAAGGTGATGCAACATACGGAAAACTTACCCTTAAATTTATTTGCACTACTGGAAAACTACCTGTTCCA
TGGCCAACACTTGTCACTACTTTCGGTTATGGTGTTCAATGCTTTGCGAGATACCCAGATCATATGAAAC
AGCATGACTTTTTCAAGAGTGCCATGCCCGAAGGTTATGTACAGGAAAGAACTATATTTTTCAAAGATGA
CGGGAACTACAAGACACGTGCTGAAGTCAAGTTTGAAGGTGATACCCTTGTTAATAGAATCGAGTTAAAA
GGTATTGATTTTAAAGAAGATGGAAACATTCTTGGACACAAATTGGAATACAACTATAACTCACACAATG
TATACATCATGGCAGACAAACAAAAGAATGGAATCAAAGTTAACTTCAAAATTAGACACAACATTGAAGA
TGGAAGCGTTCAACTAGCAGACCATTATCAACAAAATACTCCAATTGGCGATGGCCCTGTCCTTTTACCA
GACAACCATTACCTGTCCACACAATCTGCCCTTTCGAAAGATCCCAACGAAAAGAGAGACCACATGGTCC
TTCTTGAGTTTGTAACAGCTGCTGGGATTACACATGGCATGGATGAACTATACAAATAATAATACTAGAG
CCAGGCATCAAATAAAACGAAAGGCTCAGTCGAAAGACTGGGCCTTTCGTTTTATCTGTTGTTTGTCGGT
GAACGCTCTCTACTAGAGTCACACTGGCTCACCTTCGGGTGGGCCTTTCTGCGTTTATATACTAGAGTTT
ACGGCTAGCTCAGTCCTAGGTACAATGCTAGCTACTAGAGAAAGAGGAGAAATACTAGATGGCTGAAGCG
CAAAATGATCCCCTGCTGCCGGGATACTCGTTTAACGCCCATCTGGTGGCGGGTTTAACGCCGATTGAGG
CCAATGGTTATCTCGATTTTTTTATCGACCGACCGCTGGGAATGAAAGGTTATATTCTCAATCTCACCAT
TCGCGGTCAGGGGGTGGTGAAAAATCAGGGACGAGAATTTGTCTGCCGACCGGGTGATATTTTGCTGTTC
CCGCCAGGAGAGATTCATCACTACGGTCGTCATCCGGAGGCTCGCGAATGGTATCACCAGTGGGTTTACT
TTCGTCCGCGCGCCTACTGGCATGAATGGCTTAACTGGCCGTCAATATTTGCCAATACGGGTTTCTTTCG
CCCGGATGAAGCGCACCAGCCGCATTTCAGCGACCTGTTTGGGCAAATCATTAACGCCGGGCAAGGGGAA
GGGCGCTATTCGGAGCTGCTGGCGATAAATCTGCTTGAGCAATTGTTACTGCGGCGCATGGAAGCGATTA
ACGAGTCGCTCCATCCACCGATGGATAATCGGGTACGCGAGGCTTGTCAGTACATCAGCGATCACCTGGC
AGACAGCAATTTTGATATCGCCAGCGTCGCACAGCATGTTTGCCTGTCGCCGTCGCGTCTGTCACATCTT
TTCCGCCAGCAGTTAGGGATTAGCGTCTTAAGCTGGCGCGAGGACCAACGCATCAGCCAGGCGAAGCTGC
TTTTGAGCACTACCCGGATGCCTATCGCCACCGTCGGTCGCAATGTTGGTTTTGACGATCAACTCTATTT
CTCGCGAGTATTTAAAAAATGCACCGGGGCCAGCCCGAGCGAGTTCCGTGCCGGTTGTGAAGAAAAAGTG
AATGATGTAGCCGTCAAGTTGTCATAATAAACTACTAGAGCCAGGCATCAAATAAAACGAAAGGCTCAGT
CGAAAGACTGGGCCTTTCGTTTTATCTGTTGTTTGTCGGTGAACGCTCTCTACTAGAGTCACACTGGCTC
ACCTTCGGGTGGGCCTTTCTGCGTTTATATACTAGAGTTTACGGCTAGCTCAGTCCTAGGTACTATGCTA
GCTACTAGAGTCACACAGGAAACCTACTAGATGAGAGCCCTGGTAGTCATCCGCCTGTCCCGCGTCACCG
ATGCTACGACTTCACCGGAGCGTCAGCTGGAGTATTGCCAGCAGCTCTGCGCCCAGCGCGGCTGGGACGT
CGTCGGGGTAGCGGAGGATCTGGACGTCTCCGGGGCGGTCGATCCGTTCGACCGGAAGCGCAGACCGAAC
CTGGCCCGGTGGCTAGCGTTCGAGGAGCAACCGTTTGACGTGATCGTGGCGTACCGGGTAGATCGGTTGA
CCCGATCGATCCGGCATCTTCAGCAGCTGGTCCACTGGGCCGAGGACCACAAGAAGCTGGTCGTCTCCGC
GACCGAAGCGCACTTCGATACGACGACGCCGTTTGCGGCGGTCGTCATCGCGCTTATGGGAACGGTGGCG
CAGATGGAATTAGAAGCGATCAAAGAGCGGAACCGTTCGGCTGCGCATTTCAATATCCGTGCCGGGAAAT
ACCGAGGATCCCTGCCGCCGTGGGGATACCTGCCTACGCGCGTGGACGGGGAGTGGCGGCTGGTGCCGGA
CCCTGTGCAGCGAGAGCGCATCCTCGAGGTGTATCACCGCGTCGTCGACAACCACGAGCCGCTGCATCTG
GTGGCCCACGACCTGAACCGGCGTGGTGTCCTGTCGCCGAAGGACTACTTCGCGCAGCTGCAAGGCCGCG
AGCCGCAGGGCCGGGAGTGGTCGGCTACCGCGCTGAAGCGATCGATGATCTCCGAGGCGATGCTCGGGTA
CGCGACTCTGAACGGTAAGACCGTCCGAGACGACGACGGAGCCCCGCTGGTGCGGGCTGAGCCGATCCTG
ACCCGTGAGCAGCTGGAGGCGCTGCGCGCCGAGCTCGTGAAGACCTCCCGGGCGAAGCCCGCGGTGTCTA
CCCCGTCGCTGCTGCTGCGGGTGTTGTTCTGCGCGGTGTGCGGGGAGCCCGCGTACAAGTTCGCCGGGGG
AGGACGTAAGCACCCGCGCTACCGCTGCCGCTCGATGGGGTTCCCGAAGCACTGCGGGAACGGCACGGTG
GCGATGGCCGAGTGGGACGCGTTCTGCGAGGAGCAGGTACTGGATCTGCTCGGGGACGCGGAGCGTCTGG
AGAAAGTCTGGGTAGCGGGCTCGGACTCCGCGGTCGAACTCGCGGAGGTGAACGCGGAGCTGGTGGACCT
GACGTCGCTGGTCGGCTCCCCGGCCTACCGGGCGGGCTCTCCGCAGCGAGAAGCACTGGATGCCCGTATT
GCGGCGCTGGCCGCGCGGCAAGAGGAGCTGGAGGGCCTGGAGGCTCGCCCGTCTGGCTGGGAGTGGCGCG
AGACCGGGCAGCGGTTCGGGGACTGGTGGCGGGAGCAGGACACCGCGGCAAAGAACACCTGGCTTCGGTC
GATGAACGTTCGGCTGACGTTCGACGTCCGCGGCGGGCTGACTCGCACGATCGACTTCGGGGATCTTCAG
GAGTACGAGCAGCATCTCAGGCTCGGCAGCGTGGTCGAACGGCTACACACCGGGATGTCGTAATAAACTA
GAGCCAGGCATCAAATAAAACGAAAGGCTCAGTCGAAAGACTGGGCCTTTCGTTTTATCTGTTGTTTGTC
GGTGAACGCTCTCTACTAGAGTCACACTGGCTCACCTTCGGGTTGGCCTTTCTGCGTTTATATACTAGTA
GCGGCCGCTGCAGGCTTCCTCGCTCACTGACTCGCTGCGCTCGGTCGTTCGGCTGCGGCGAGCGGTATCA
GCTCACTCAAAGGCGGTAATCTCGAGTCCCGTCAAGTCAGCGTAATGCTCTGCCAGTGTTACAACCAATT
AACCAATTCTGATTAGAAAAACTCATCGAGCATCAAATGAAACTGCAATTTATTCATATCAGGATTATCG
ATACCATATTTTTGAAAAAGCCGTTTCTGTAATGAAGGAGAAAACTCACCGAGGCAGTTCCATAGGATGG
CAAGATCCTGGTATCGGTCTGCGATTCCGACTCGTCCAACATCAATACAACCTATTAATTTCCCCTCGTC
AAAAATAAGGTTATCAAGTGAGAAATCACCATGAGTGACGACTGAATCCGGTGAGAATGGCAAAAGCTTA
TGCATTTCTTTCCAGACTTGTTCAACAGGCCAGCCATTACGCTCGTCATCAAAATCACTCGCATCAACCA
AACCGTTATTCATTCGTGATTGCGCCTGAGCGAGACGAAATACGCGATCGCTGTTAAAAGGACAATTACA
AACAGGAATCGAATGCAACCGGCGCAGGAACACTGCCAGCGCATCAACAATATTTTCACCTGAATCAGGA
TATTCTTCTAATACCTGGAATGCTGTTTTCCCGGGGATCGCAGTGGTGAGTAACCATGCATCATCAGGAG
TACGGATAAAATGCTTGATGGTCGGAAGAGGCATAAATTCCGTCAGCCAGTTTAGTCTGACCATCTCATC
TGTAACATCATTGGCAACGCTACCTTTGCCATGTTTCAGAAACAACTCTGGCGCATCGGGCTTCCCATAC
AATCGATAGATTGTCGCACCTGATTGCCCGACATTATCGCGAGCCCATTTATACCCATATAAATCAGCAT
CCATGTTGGAATTTAATCGCGGCCTGGAGCAAGACGTTTCCCGTTGAATATGGCTCATAACACCCCTTGT
ATTACTGTTTATGTAAGCAGACAGTTTTATTGTTCATGATGATATATTTTTATCTTGTGCAATGTAACAT
CAGAGATTTTGAGACACAACGTGGCTTTGTTGAATAAATCGAACTTTTGCTGAGTTGAAGGATCAGATCA
CGCATCTTCCCGACAACGCAGACCGTTCCGTGGCAAAGCAAAAGTTCAAAATCACCAACTGGTCCACCTA
CAACAAAGCTCTCATCAACCGTGGCTCCCTCACTTTCTGGCTGGATGATGGGGCGATTCAGGCCTGGTAT
GAGTCAGCAACACCTTCTTCACGAGGCAGACCTCAGCGCTAGCGGAGTGTATACTGGCTTACTATGTTGG
CACTGATGAGGGTGTCAGTGAAGTGCTTCATGTGGCAGGAGAAAAAAGGCTGCACCGGTGCGTCAGCAGA
ATATGTGATACAGGATATATTCCGCTTCCTCGCTCACTGACTCGCTACGCTCGGTCGTTCGACTGCGGCG
AGCGGAAATGGCTTACGAACGGGGCGGAGATTTCCTGGAAGATGCCAGGAAGATACTTAACAGGGAAGTG
AGAGGGCCGCGGCAAAGCCGTTTTTCCATAGGCTCCGCCCCCTGACAAGCATCACGAAATCTGACGCTCA
AATCAGTGGTGGCGAAACCCGACAGGACTATAAAGATACCAGGCGTTTCCCCCTGGCGGCTCCCTCGTGC
GCTCTCCTGTTCCTGCCTTTCGGTTTACCGGTGTCATTCCGCTGTTATGGCCGCGTTTGTCTCATTCCAC
GCCTGACACTCAGTTCCGGGTAGGCAGTTCGCTCCAAGCTGGACTGTATGCACGAACCCCCCGTTCAGTC
CGACCGCTGCGCCTTATCCGGTAACTATCGTCTTGAGTCCAACCCGGAAAGACATGCAAAAGCACCACTG
GCAGCAGCCACTGGTAATTGATTTAGAGGAGTTAGTCTTGAAGTCATGCGCCGGTTAAGGCTAAACTGAA
AGGACAAGTTTTGGTGACTGCGCTCCTCCAAGCCAGTTACCTCGGTTCAAAGAGTTGGTAGCTCAGAGAA
CCTTCAAAAAACCGCCCTGCAAGGCGGTTTTTTCGTTTTCAGAGCAAGAGATTACGCGCAGACCAAAACG
ATCTCAAGAAGATCATCTTATTAAGGGGTCTGACGCTCAGTGGAACGAAAACTCACGTTAAGGGATTTTG
GTCATGAGATTATCAAAAAGGATCTTCACCTAGATCCTTTTAAATTAAAAATGAAGTTTTAAATCAATCT
AAAGTATATATGAGTAAACTTGGTCTGACAGTTACCAATGCTTAATCAGTGAGGCACCTATCTCAGCGAT
CTGTCTATTTCGTTCATCCATAGTTGCCTGACTCCCCGTCGTGTAGATAACTACGATACGGGAGGGCTTA
CCATCTGGCCCCAGTGCTGCAATGATACCGCGAGACCCACGCTCACCGGCTCCAGATTTATCAGCAATAA
ACCAGCCAGCCGGAAGGGCCGAGCGCAGAAGTGGTCCTGCAACTTTATCCGCCTCCATCCAGTCTATTCC
ATGGTGCCACCTGACGTCTAAGAAACCATTATTATCATGACATTAACCTATAAAAATAGGCGTATCACGA
GGCAGAATTTCAGATAAAAAAAATCCTTAGCTTTCGCTAAGGATGATTTCTGGAATTCGCGGCCGCTTCT
AGAG
Features (pLannotate 1.2.2; 24 found; start..end, strand, type, name):
     55..816     -  CDS            54: VG54_BPML5 - Protein predicted: Swiss-Prot protein existence level 4. From Mycobacterium phage L5 (Mycobacteriophage L5).
    858..1532    -  CDS            mRFP1: mRFP1 is a basic (constitutively fluorescent) red fluorescent protein published in 2002, derived from Discosoma sp.. It is reported to be a somewhat slowly-maturing monomer with low acid sensitivity.
   1772..1882    -  promoter       araBAD promoter (fragment): araBAD; promoter of the L-arabinose operon of E. coli; the araC regulatory gene is transcribed in the opposite direction (Guzman et al., 1995)
   1899..1970    +  terminator     rrnB T1 terminator: transcription terminator T1 from the E. coli rrnB gene
   1986..2013    +  terminator     T7Te terminator: phage T7 early transcription terminator
   2088..2116    +  promoter       J23119 promoter (fragment): bacterial promoter (Registry of Standard Biological Parts BBa J23119)
   2143..2856    +  CDS            hfriFP: hfriFP is a fluorescent protein published in 2013, derived from Herbaspirillum frisingense.
   2879..2950    +  terminator     rrnB T1 terminator: transcription terminator T1 from the E. coli rrnB gene
   2966..2993    +  terminator     T7Te terminator: phage T7 early transcription terminator
   3014..3042    +  promoter       J23119 promoter (fragment): bacterial promoter (Registry of Standard Biological Parts BBa J23119)
   3069..3944    +  CDS            araC: ARAC_ECOLI - Experimental evidence at protein level: Swiss-Prot protein existence level 1. Transcription factor that regulates the expression of several genes involved in the transport and metabolism of L-arabinose (PubMed:4362626, PubMed:328165, PubMed:6251457, PubMed:2962192, PubMed:6319708, PubMed:2231717, PubMed:1447222). Functions both as a positive and a negative regulator (PubMed:328165, PubMed:6251457). In the presence of arabinose, activates the expression of the araBAD, araE, araFGH and araJ promoters (PubMed:4362626, PubMed:328165, PubMed:6251457, PubMed:2962192, PubMed:6319708, Pub
   3969..4040    +  terminator     rrnB T1 terminator: transcription terminator T1 from the E. coli rrnB gene
   4056..4083    +  terminator     T7Te terminator: phage T7 early transcription terminator
   4104..4122    +  promoter       J23119(SpeI) promoter (fragment): bacterial promoter (Registry of Standard Biological Parts BBa J23119) modified to end with an SpeI site
   5682..5753    +  terminator     rrnB T1 terminator: transcription terminator T1 from the E. coli rrnB gene
   5769..5796    +  terminator     T7Te terminator: phage T7 early transcription terminator
   5803..5823    +  misc_feature   BioBrick suffix: universal suffix for all parts
   5963..6778    -  CDS            KanR: aminoglycoside phosphotransferase; aph(3')-Ia; confers resistance to kanamycin in bacteria or G418 (Geneticin®) in eukaryotes
   7105..7131    +  misc_feature   bom (fragment): basis of mobility region from pBR322
   7230..7285    -  rep_origin     RSF ori (fragment): Plasmids containing the RSF 1030 origin of replication can be propagated in E. coli cells that contain additional plasmids with compatible origins.
   7373..7917    -  rep_origin     p15A ori: Plasmids containing the medium-copy-number p15A origin of replication can be propagated in E. coli cells that contain a second plasmid with the ColE1 origin.
   8083..8328    -  CDS            bla(M) (fragment): β-lactamase lacking the signal sequence; bla(M); allows cytosolic expression of β-lactamase
   8407..8450    -  terminator     bacterial terminator: putative bacterial transcription terminator
   8453..8474    +  misc_feature   BioBrick prefix: BioBrick prefix for parts that do not start with "ATG"
