[The description below was written by a language model from this plasmid's Addgene catalogue record and pLannotate feature annotations shown in this document.]
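Description:
Circuit C53 is an 8,474 bp bacterial expression plasmid built on the BioBrick backbone pSB3K3, carrying a synthetic gene circuit whose stated purpose is a "Re-NF-FF-Controller", apparently a recombinase-based controller combining negative feedback and feedforward regulation, in line with the associated work on decoupling circuit modules from resource competition. It replicates in E. coli through the medium-copy p15A origin, which is compatible with ColE1-type plasmids, and is selected with kanamycin through the aph(3')-Ia KanR gene. BioBrick prefix and suffix sites flank the insert. The short RSF ori, bom and β-lactamase fragments in the annotation look like backbone remnants or partial matches rather than functional parts.

The insert is a series of transcription units separated by rrnB T1/T7Te double terminators. On the reverse strand, an araBAD promoter fragment sits upstream of mRFP1 followed by an ORF matching predicted protein gp54 of mycobacteriophage L5, so arabinose induction should yield red fluorescence together with this phage protein; its role in the circuit is not stated in the record. On the forward strand, J23119-type constitutive promoter fragments precede a CDS annotated as the fluorescent protein hfriFP, likely a second reporter module, and araC, the arabinose-responsive regulator of araBAD. A third J23119-derived promoter fragment is followed by roughly 1.5 kb with no annotation before the next terminator pair. This region could encode the recombinase implied by the circuit name, but the feature table neither identifies it nor marks any recombinase attachment sites, so the exact feedback and feedforward wiring cannot be reconstructed from the record alone. The plasmid is suited to studying resource competition and control strategies in E. coli synthetic circuits.
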