Addgene plasmid #245095: Circuit C53
Purpose: Re-NF-FF-Controller
Depositing lab: Xiaojun Tian. Depositing organization: Arizona State University. Publication: Integrating recombinase-based feedback and feedforward control for optimal resource decoupling. Zhang R, Zhang R, Tian XJ. Nucleic Acids Res. 2025 Sep 5;53(17):gkaf913. doi: 10.1093/nar/gkaf913. PubMed 40966512.
Backbone
  Vector backbone: pSB3K3
  Backbone size w/o insert (bp): 2671
  Total vector size (bp): 8474
  Vector type: Bacterial Expression
Growth in bacteria
  Bacterial resistance: Kanamycin, 50 μg/mL
  Growth temperature: 37°C
  Growth strain: DH5alpha
  Copy number: Unknown
Gene/Insert
  Gene/Insert name: C53
Terms and licenses: Academic/Nonprofit Terms; Industry Terms: Not Available to Industry
How to cite: Circuit C53 was a gift from Xiaojun Tian (Addgene plasmid # 245095 ; http://n2t.net/addgene:245095 ; RRID:Addgene_245095)
